Addgene plasmid #40394: pBACgus_Sumostar/LRRK2 1867-2161_C2024S/C2025S
Depositing lab: Michael J Fox Foundation MJFF. Depositing organization: Michael J Fox Foundation.
Backbone
  Vector backbone: pBACgus_SUMOstar
  Backbone manufacturer: Novagen
  Vector type: Baculovirus
Growth in bacteria
  Bacterial resistance: Ampicillin, 100 μg/mL
  Growth temperature: 37°C
  Growth strain: Top10
  Copy number: High Copy
Gene/Insert 1
  Gene/Insert name: SUMO
  Species: Synthetic
  Promoter: polH
  Tag / fusion protein: 6xHis (N terminal on insert)
  Cloning method: Restriction Enzyme; 5′ cloning site BamHI (destroyed during cloning); 3′ cloning site HindIII (destroyed during cloning)
  Sequencing primers: 5′ DSP2466For:GAATTTCGTCGACAGATC; 3′ DSP2466Rev:AATAACCCGGATCAGCTT
Gene/Insert 2
  Gene/Insert name: LRRK2
  Species: H. sapiens (human)
  Mutation: aa1867-2161,C2024S/C2025S
  Entrez Gene: LRRK2 (a.k.a. AURA17, DARDARIN, PARK8, RIPK7, ROCO2)
  Tag / fusion protein: HisTEV (N terminal on insert)
Terms and licenses: Academic/Nonprofit Terms; Industry Terms
How to cite: pBACgus_Sumostar/LRRK2 1867-2161_C2024S/C2025S was a gift from Michael J Fox Foundation MJFF (Addgene plasmid # 40394 ; http://n2t.net/addgene:40394 ; RRID:Addgene_40394)
