[The description below was written by a language model from this plasmid's Addgene catalogue record and pLannotate feature annotations shown in this document.]
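Description:
pBACgus_Sumostar/LRRK2 1867-2161_C2024S/C2025S is a baculovirus transfer plasmid built on the Novagen pBACgus_SUMOstar backbone, intended for producing a fragment of human LRRK2 in insect cells. In E. coli it replicates from a high-copy ColE1/pUC-type origin and is selected with ampicillin through the β-lactamase gene. An f1 origin and a residual lacZα fragment are also present. The expression region is flanked by AcMNPV sequences, lef2/ORF603 on one side and the ORF1629 recombination region on the other. These provide homology for recombination with baculoviral DNA, transferring the cassette into the polyhedrin locus to generate recombinant virus.

The payload is driven by the very late polyhedrin (polH) promoter and encodes a fusion protein. It begins with a His-tagged SUMOstar module, a modified yeast SMT3-derived tag altered so that endogenous eukaryotic SUMO proteases do not remove it. This is followed by LRRK2 residues 1867–2161 carrying the C2024S/C2025S double substitution. The catalogue lists a 6xHis tag N-terminal to SUMO and a His-TEV element N-terminal to the LRRK2 segment, implying a TEV protease site for tag removal. Neither of these was annotated separately in the feature table, which instead detects a short His-tag fragment downstream of the LRRK2 coding region; whether that one is in frame and translated is not stated. Divergently oriented from polH, a p6.9 late promoter drives E. coli β-glucuronidase (GUS), a reporter that allows recombinant viruses to be identified by staining.

The record does not state a specific purpose. The design is consistent with soluble expression and affinity purification of this LRRK2 fragment, a protein linked to Parkinson's disease (PARK8), for biochemical or structural work.
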