Features (pLannotate 1.2.2; 15 found; start..end, strand, type, name):
    329..453     +  CDS            lef2: baculovirus late expression factor 2
    491..1096    +  CDS            ORF603: baculovirus ORF603 protein
   1167..2972    -  CDS            GUS: β-glucuronidase; uidA (or gusA) from E. coli
   2987..3302    -  promoter       p6.9 promoter: Autographa californica p6.9; baculovirus late basic protein promoter
   3317..3408    +  promoter       polyhedrin promoter: polh from Autographa californica; promoter for the baculovirus polyhedrin gene
   3454..3740    +  CDS            SUMO (fragment): cleavable ubiquitin-like protein tag; S. cerevisiae SMT3 (truncated and modified); modified to prevent cleavage by eukaryotic SUMO proteases
   3793..4677    +  CDS            LRRK2 (fragment): LRRK2_HUMAN - Also known as PARK8. Experimental evidence at protein level: Swiss-Prot protein existence level 1. Serine/threonine-protein kinase which phosphorylates a broad range of proteins involved in multiple processes such as neuronal plasticity, autophagy, and vesicle trafficking (PubMed:20949042, PubMed:22012985, PubMed:26824392, PubMed:29125462, PubMed:28720718, PubMed:29127255, PubMed:30398148, PubMed:29212815, PubMed:30635421, PubMed:21850687, PubMed:23395371, PubMed:17114044, PubMed:24687852, PubMed:26014385, PubMed:25201882). Is a key regulator of RAB GTPases by regulating the GTP/
   4703..4720    +  CDS            9xHis (fragment): 9xHis affinity tag
   4757..6114    +  misc_recomb    baculovirus recombination region (ORF1629): contains part of ORF1629
   6112..6189    -  CDS            P61 (fragment): P78_NPVAC - Experimental evidence at protein level: Swiss-Prot protein existence level 1. Plays a role in the transport of the nucleocapsids from the cytoplasm toward the host nucleus together with the host actin- polymerizing Arp2/3 complex. From Autographa californica nuclear polyhedrosis virus (AcMNPV).
   6377..6965    -  rep_origin     ori: high-copy-number ColE1/pMB1/pBR322/pUC origin of replication
   7136..7996    -  CDS            AmpR: β-lactamase; bla; confers resistance to ampicillin, carbenicillin, and related antibiotics
   7997..8101    -  promoter       AmpR promoter: bla
   8128..8583    +  rep_origin     f1 ori (sequence partly withheld): f1 bacteriophage origin of replication; arrow indicates direction of (+) strand synthesis
   8588..1       -  CDS            lacZα (fragment) (across the origin): LacZα fragment of β-galactosidase; lacZ fragment
>Addgene plasmid #40394 | pBACgus_Sumostar/LRRK2 1867-2161_C2024S/C2025S | depositor full sequence | sequence record 52071 | pBACgus_Sumostar/LRRK2 1867-2161_C2024S/C2025S sequence 8653 bps
GGAACGGCTCCGCCCACTATTAATGAAATTAAAAATTCCAATTTTAAAAAACGCAGCAAGAGAAACATTT
GTATGAAAGAATGCGTAGAAGGAAAGAAAAATGTCGTCGACATGCTGAACAACAAGATTAATATGCCTCC
GTGTATAAAAAAAATATTGAACGATTTGAAAGAAAACAATGTACCGCGCGGCGGTATGTACAGGAAGAGG
TTTATACTAAACTGTTACATTGCAAACGTGGTTTCGTGTGCCAAGTGTGAAAACCGATGTTTAATCAAGG
CTCTGACGCATTTCTACAACCACGACTCCAAGTGTGTGGGTGAAGTCATGCATCTTTTAATCAAATCCCA
AGATGTGTATAAACCACCAAACTGCCAAAAAATGAAAACTGTCGACAAGCTCTGTCCGTTTGCTGGCAAC
TGCAAGGGTCTCAATCCTATTTGTAATTATTGAATAATAAAACAATTATAAATGCTAAATTTGTTTTTTA
TTAACGATACAAACCAAACGCAACAAGAACATTTGTAGTATTATCTATAATTGAAAACGCGTAGTTATAA
TCGCTGAGGTAATATTTAAAATCATTTTCAAATGATTCACAGTTAATTTGCGACAATATAATTTTATTTT
CACATAAACTAGACGCCTTGTCGTCTTCTTCTTCGTATTCCTTCTCTTTTTCATTTTTCTCTTCATAAAA
ATTAACATAGTTATTATCGTATCCATATATGTATCTATCGTATAGAGTAAATTTTTTGTTGTCATAAATA
TATATGTCTTTTTTAATGGGGTGTATAGTACCGCTGCGCATAGTTTTTCTGTAATTTACAACAGTGCTAT
TTTCTGGTAGTTCTTCGGAGTGTGTTGCTTTAATTATTAAATTTATATAATCAATGAATTTGGGATCGTC
GGTTTTGTACAATATGTTGCCGGCATAGTACGCAGCTTCTTCTAGTTCAATTACACCATTTTTTAGCAGC
ACCGGATTAACATAACTTTCCAAAATGTTGTACGAACCGTTAAACAAAAACAGTTCACCTCCCTTTTCTA
TACTATTGTCTGCGAGCAGTTGTTTGTTGTTAAAAATAACAGCCATTGTAATGAGACGCACAAACTAATA
TCACAAACTGGAAATGTCTATCAATATATAGTTGCTGATCAGATCCTCATTGTTTGCCTCCCTGCTGCGG
TTTTTCACCGAAGTTCATGCCAGTCCAGCGTTTTTGCAGCAGAAAAGCCGCCGACTTCGGTTTGCGGTCG
CGAGTGAAGATCCCTTTCTTGTTACCGCCAACGCGCAATATGCCTTGCGAGGTCGCAAAATCGGCGAAAT
TCCATACCTGTTCACCGACGACGGCGCTGACGCGATCAAAGACGCGGTGATACATATCCAGCCATGCACA
CTGATACTCTTCACTCCACATGTCGGTGTACATTGAGTGCAGCCCGGCTAACGTATCCACGCCGTATTCG
GTGATGATAATCGGCTGATGCAGTTTCTCCTGCCAGGCCAGAAGTTCTTTTTCCAGTACCTTCTCTGCCG
TTTCCAAATCGCCGCTTTGGACATACCATCCGTAATAACGGTTCAGGCACAGCACATCAAAGAGATCGCT
GATGGTATCGGTGTGAGCGTCGCAGAACATTACATTGACGCAGGTGATCGGACGCGTCGGGTCGAGTTTA
CGCGTTGCTTCCGCCAGTGGCGCGAAATATTCCCGTGCACCTTGCGGACGGGTATCCGGTTCGTTGGCAA
TACTCCACATCACCACGCTTGGGTGGTTTTTGTCACGCGCTATCAGCTCTTTAATCGCCTGTAAGTGCGC
TTGCTGAGTTTCCCCGTTGACTGCCTCTTCGCTGTACAGTTCTTTCGGCTTGTTGCCCGCTTCGAAACCA
ATGCCTAAAGAGAGCGAAAAGCCGACAGCAGCAGTTTCATCAATCACCACGATGCCATGTTCATCTGCCC
AGTCGAGCATCTCTTCAGCGTAAGGGTAATGCGAGGTACGGTAGGAGTTGGCCCCAATCCAGTCCATTAA
TGCGTGGTCGTGCACCATCAGCACGTTATCGAATCCTTTGCCACGTAAGTCCGCATCTTCATGACGACCA
AAGCCAGTAAAGTAGAACGGTTTGTGGTTAATCAGGAACTGTTGGCCCTTCACTGCCACTGACCGGATGC
CGACGCGAAGCGGGTAGATATCACACTCTGTCTGGCTTTTGGCTGTGACGCACAGTTCATAGAGATAACC
TTCACCCGGTTGCCAGAGGTGCGGATTCACCACTTGCAAAGTCCCGCTAGTGCCTTGTCCAGTTGCAACC
ACCTGTTGATCCGCATCACGCAGTTCAACGCTGACATCACCATTGGCCACCACCTGCCAGTCAACAGACG
CGTGGTTACAGTCTTGCGCGACATGCGTCACCACGGTGATATCGTCCACCCAGGTGTTCGGCGTGGTGTA
GAGCATTACGCTGCGATGGATTCCGGCATAGTTAAAGAAATCATGGAAGTAAGACTGCTTTTTCTTGCCG
TTTTCGTCGGTAATCACCATTCCCGGCGGGATAGTCTGCCAGTTCAGTTCGTTGTTCACACAAACGGTGA
TACGTACACTTTTCCCGGCAATAACATACGGCGTGACATCGGCTTCAAATGGCGTATAGCCGCCCTGATG
CTCCATCACTTCCTGATTATTGACCCACACTTTGCCGTAATGAGTGACCGCATCGAAACGCAGCACGATA
CGCTGGCCTGCCCAACCTTTCGGTATAAAGACTTCGCGCTGATACCAGACGTTGCCCGCATAATTACGAA
TATCTGCATCGGCGAACTGATCGTTAAAACTGCCTGGCACAGCAATTGCCCGGCTTTCTTGTAACGCGCT
TTCCCACCAACGCTGATCAATTCCACAGTTTTCGCGATCCAGACTGAATGCCCACAGGCCGTCGAGTTTT
TTGATTTCACGGGTTGGGGTTTCTACAGGACGGACCATATTTATAGGTGTAATTTATGTAGCTGTAATTT
TTACCTTATTAATATTTTTTACGCTTTGCATTCGACGACTGAACTCCCAAATATATGTTTAACTCGTCTT
GGTCGTTTGAATTTTTGTTGCTGTGTTTCCTAATATTTTCCATCACCTTAAATATGTTATTGTAATCCTC
AATGTTGAACTTGCAATTGGACACGGCATAGTTTTCCATAGTCGTGTAAAACATGGTATTGGCTGCATTG
TAATACATCCGACTGAGCGGGTACGGATCTATGTGTTTGAGCAGCCTGTTCAAAAACTCTGCATCGTCGC
AAAACGGAATTTCGTCGACAGATCTGATCATGGAGATAATTAAAATGATAACCATCTCGCAAATAAATAA
GTATTTTACTGTTTTCGTAACAGTTTTGTAATAAAAAAACCTATAAATATAGGATCTATGGGTCATCACC
ATCATCATCACGGGTCCCTGCAGGACTCAGAAGTCAATCAAGAAGCTAAGCCAGAGGTCAAGCCAGAAGT
CAAGCCTGAGACTCACATCAATTTAAAGGTGTCCGATGGATCTTCAGAGATCTTCTTCAAGATCAAAAAG
ACCACTCCTTTAAGAAGGCTGATGGAAGCGTTCGCTAAAAGACAGGGTAAGGAAATGGACTCCTTAACGT
TCTTGTACGACGGTATTGAAATTCAAGCTGATCAGACCCCTGAAGATTTGGACATGGAGGATAACGATAT
TATTGAGGCTCACAGAGAACAGATTGGAGGATCCATGCACCACCATCACCACCATCACCACGAGAACCTT
TATTTCCAAGGAAACATCATGCTCAACAACGATGAGCTCGAATTTGAACAAGCTCCAGAATTCCTGCTCG
GCGACGGCTCTTTCGGCTCCGTATACCGTGCTGCTTATGAAGGCGAAGAAGTCGCCGTAAAGATCTTCAA
CAAGCACACCTCGCTCCGTCTGCTCCGTCAGGAACTGGTCGTTCTGTGTCATCTGCACCATCCGAGCCTC
ATCTCCCTGCTGGCCGCTGGCATCCGTCCTCGTATGCTGGTGATGGAGCTGGCATCCAAGGGCTCTCTCG
ACCGCCTGCTGCAGCAGGACAAGGCTTCTCTGACCCGTACTCTGCAGCATCGTATCGCTCTGCATGTAGC
TGACGGCCTGCGTTATCTTCATTCTGCAATGATCATTTATCGCGACCTGAAACCTCATAATGTACTGCTG
TTTACTCTGTACCCGAACGCTGCCATCATCGCTAAGATTGCAGACTATGGTATTGCGCAGTACTCCTCCC
GCATGGGCATTAAAACAAGCGAAGGTACGCCGGGTTTCCGTGCTCCAGAAGTGGCTCGTGGCAACGTTAT
TTACAACCAGCAAGCTGACGTTTACTCGTTCGGTCTGCTCCTGTACGATATCCTGACTACCGGCGGCCGT
ATCGTAGAAGGTCTGAAGTTCCCTAACGAATTCGACGAACTGGAAATCCAGGGCAAGCTGCCAGACCCGG
TTAAAGAATACGGTTGCGCTCCGTGGCCGATGGTAGAGAAGCTCATCAAACAGTGCCTTAAAGAAAACCC
TCAGGAACGTCCAACCTCTGCTCAAGTGTTCGACATCCTTAACAGCGCTGAACTCGTCTGTCTGACTCGC
CGTATTCTCCTGCCTAAGAATGTTATCGTGGAATGTATGGTTGCTACTCACCATAACTGATAAGCTTGCG
GCCGCACTCGAGCACCACCACCACCACCACTAACCTAGGTAGCTGAGCGCATGCAAGCTGATCCGGGTTA
TTAGTACATTTATTAAGCGCTAGATTCTGTGCGTTGTTGATTTACAGACAATTGTTGTACGTATTTTAAT
AATTCATTAAATTTATAATCTTTAGGGTGGTATGTTAGAGCGAAAATCAAATGATTTTCAGCGTCTTTAT
ATCTGAATTTAAATATTAAATCCTCAATAGATTTGTAAAATAGGTTTCGATTAGTTTCAAACAAGGGTTG
TTTTTCCGAACCGATGGCTGGACTATCTAATGGATTTTCGCTCAACGCCACAAAACTTGCCAAATCTTGT
AGCAGCAATCTAGCTTTGTCGATATTCGTTTGTGTTTTGTTTTGTAATAAAGGTTCGACGTCGTTCAAAA
TATTATGCGCTTTTGTATTTCTTTCATCACTGTCGTTAGTGTACAATTGACTCGACGTAAACACGTTAAA
TAGAGCTTGGACATATTTAACATCGGGCGTGTTAGCTTTATTAGGCCGATTATCGTCGTCGTCCCAACCC
TCGTCGTTAGAAGTTGCTTCCGAAGACGATTTTGCCATAGCCACACGACGCCTATTAATTGTGTCGGCTA
ACACGTCCGCGATCAAATTTGTAGTTGAGCTTTTTGGAATTATTTCTGATTGCGGGCGTTTTTGGGCGGG
TTTCAATCTAACTGTGCCCGATTTTAATTCAGACAACACGTTAGAAAGCGATGGTGCAGGCGGTGGTAAC
ATTTCAGACGGCAAATCTACTAATGGCGGCGGTGGTGGAGCTGATGATAAATCTACCATCGGTGGAGGCG
CAGGCGGGGCTGGCGGCGGAGGCGGAGGCGGAGGTGGTGGCGGTGATGCAGACGGCGGTTTAGGCTCAAA
TGTCTCTTTAGGCAACACAGTCGGCACCTCAACTATTGTACTGGTTTCGGGCGCCGTTTTTGGTTTGACC
GGTCTGAGACGAGTGCGATTTTTTTCGTTTCTAATAGCTTCCAACAATTGTTGTCTGTCGTCTAAAGGTG
CAGCGGGTTGAGGTTCCGTCGGCATTGGTGGAGCGGGCGGCAATTCAGACATCGATGGTGGTGGTGGTGG
TGGAGGCGCTGGAATGTTAGGCACGGGAGAAGGTGGTGGCGGCGGTGCCGCCGGTATAATTTGTTCTGGT
TTAGTTTGTTCGCGCACGATTGTGGGCACCGGCGCAGGCGCCGCTGGCTGCACAACGGAAGGTCGTCTGC
TTCGAGGCAGCGCTTGGGGTGGTGGCAATTCAATATTATAATTGGAATACAAATCGTAAAAATCTGCTAT
AAGCATTGTAATTTCGCTATCGTTTACCGTGCCGATATTTAACAACCGCTCAATGTAAGCAATTGTATTG
TAAAGAGATTGTCTCAAGCTCGGATCGATCCCGCACGCCGATAACAAGCCTTTTCATTTTTACTACAGCA
TTGTAGTGGCGAGACACTTCGCTGTCGTCGAGGTTTAAACGCTTCCTCGCTCACTGACTCGCTGCGCTCG
GTCGTTCGGCTGCGGCGAGCGGTATCAGCTCACTCAAAGGCGGTAATACGGTTATCCACAGAATCAGGGG
ATAACGCAGGAAAGAACATGTGAGCAAAAGGCCAGCAAAAGGCCAGGAACCGTAAAAAGGCCGCGTTGCT
GGCGTTTTTCCATAGGCTCCGCCCCCCTGACGAGCATCACAAAAATCGACGCTCAAGTCAGAGGTGGCGA
AACCCGACAGGACTATAAAGATACCAGGCGTTTCCCCCTGGAAGCTCCCTCGTGCGCTCTCCTGTTCCGA
CCCTGCCGCTTACCGGATACCTGTCCGCCTTTCTCCCTTCGGGAAGCGTGGCGCTTTCTCATAGCTCACG
CTGTAGGTATCTCAGTTCGGTGTAGGTCGTTCGCTCCAAGCTGGGCTGTGTGCACGAACCCCCCGTTCAG
CCCGACCGCTGCGCCTTATCCGGTAACTATCGTCTTGAGTCCAACCCGGTAAGACACGACTTATCGCCAC
TGGCAGCAGCCACTGGTAACAGGATTAGCAGAGCGAGGTATGTAGGCGGTGCTACAGAGTTCTTGAAGTG
GTGGCCTAACTACGGCTACACTAGAAGGACAGTATTTGGTATCTGCGCTCTGCTGAAGCCAGTTACCTTC
GGAAAAAGAGTTGGTAGCTCTTGATCCGGCAAACAAACCACCGCTGGTAGCGGTGGTTTTTTTGTTTGCA
AGCAGCAGATTACGCGCAGAAAAAAAGGATCTCAAGAAGATCCTTTGATCTTTTCTACGGGGTCTGACGC
TCAGTGGAACGAAAACTCACGTTAAGGGATTTTGGTCATGAGATTATCAAAAAGGATCTTCACCTAGATC
CTTTTAAATTAAAAATGAAGTTTTAAATCAATCTAAAGTATATATGAGTAAACTTGGTCTGACAGTTACC
AATGCTTAATCAGTGAGGCACCTATCTCAGCGATCTGTCTATTTCGTTCATCCATAGTTGCCTGACTCCC
CGTCGTGTAGATAACTACGATACGGGAGGGCTTACCATCTGGCCCCAGTGCTGCAATGATACCGCGAGAC
CCACGCTCACCGGCTCCAGATTTATCAGCAATAAACCAGCCAGCCGGAAGGGCCGAGCGCAGAAGTGGTC
CTGCAACTTTATCCGCCTCCATCCAGTCTATTAATTGTTGCCGGGAAGCTAGAGTAAGTAGTTCGCCAGT
TAATAGTTTGCGCAACGTTGTTGCCATTGCTACAGGCATCGTGGTGTCACGCTCGTCGTTTGGTATGGCT
TCATTCAGCTCCGGTTCCCAACGATCAAGGCGAGTTACATGATCCCCCATGTTGTGCAAAAAAGCGGTTA
GCTCCTTCGGTCCTCCGATCGTTGTCAGAAGTAAGTTGGCCGCAGTGTTATCACTCATGGTTATGGCAGC
ACTGCATAATTCTCTTACTGTCATGCCATCCGTAAGATGCTTTTCTGTGACTGGTGAGTACTCAACCAAG
TCATTCTGAGAATAGTGTATGCGGCGACCGAGTTGCTCTTGCCCGGCGTCAATACGGGATAATACCGCGC
CACATAGCAGAACTTTAAAAGTGCTCATCATTGGAAAACGTTCTTCGGGGCGAAAACTCTCAAGGATCTT
ACCGCTGTTGAGATCCAGTTCGATGTAACCCACTCGTGCACCCAACTGATCTTCAGCATCTTTTACTTTC
ACCAGCGTTTCTGGGTGAGCAAAAACAGGAAGGCAAAATGCCGCAAAAAAGGGAATAAGGGCGACACGGA
AATGTTGAATACTCATACTCTTCCTTTTTCAATATTATTGAAGCATTTATCAGGGTTATTGTCTCATGAG
CGGATACATATTTGAATGTATTTAGAAAAATAAACAAATAGGGGTTCCGCGCACATTTCCCCGAAAAGTG
CCACCTG
[124 nt withheld, positions 8128-8251]
C
[91 nt withheld, positions 8253-8343]
A
[49 nt withheld, positions 8345-8393]
CCTTTGACGTTGGAGTCCACGTTCTTT
[37 nt withheld, positions 8421-8457]
ACCCTATCTCGGTCTATTCTTTTGATTTATAAGGGATTTTGCCGATTTCGGCCTATTGGTTAAAAAATGA
GCTGATTTAACAAAAATTTAACGCGAATTTTAACAAAATATTAACGTTTACAATTTCCCATTCGCCATTC
AGGCTGCGCAACTGTTGGGAAGGGCGATCGGTGCGGGCCTCTTCGCTATTACGCCA
