>Addgene plasmid #40394 | pBACgus_Sumostar/LRRK2 1867-2161_C2024S/C2025S | addgene partial sequence | sequence record 53048 | DSP2466Rev 5'-AATAACCCGGATCAGCTT-3'
AGTGGTGGTGGTGGTGGTGCTCGAGTGCGGCCGCAAGCTTATCATCAGTTATGGTGAGTAGCAACCATAC
ATTCCACGATAACATTCTTAGGCAGGAGAATACGGCGAGTCAGACAGACGAGTTCAGCGCTGTTAAGGAT
GTCGAACACTTGAGCAGAGGTTGGACGTTCCTGAGGGTTTTCTTTAAGGCACTGTTTGATGAGCTTCTCT
ACCATCGGCCACGGAGCGCAACCGTATTCTTTAACCGGGTCTGGCAGCTTGCCCTGGATTTCCAGTTCGT
CGAATTCGTTAGGGAACTTCAGACCTTCTACGATACGGCCGCCGGTAGTCAGGATATCGTACAGGAGCAG
ACCGAACGAGTAAACGTCAGCTTGCTGGTTGTAAATAACGTTGCCACGAGCCACTTCTGGAGCACGGAAA
CCCGGCGTACCTTCGCTTGTTTTAATGCCCATGCGGGAGGAGTACTGCGCAATACCATAGTCTGCAATCT
TAGCGATGATGGCAGCGTTCGGGTACAGAGTAAACAGCAGTACATTATGAGGTTTCAGGTCGCGATAAAT
GATCATTGCAGAATGAAGATAACGCAGGCCGTCAGCTACATGCAGAGCGATACGATGCTGCAGAGTACGG
GTCAGAGAAGCCTTGTCCTGCTGCAGCAGGCGGTCGAGAGAGCCCTTGGATGCCAGCTCCATCACCAGCA
TACGAGGACGGATGCCAGCGGCCAGCAGGGAGATGAGGCTCGGATGGTGCAGATGACACAGAACGACCAG
TTCCTGACGGAGCAGACGGAGCGAGGTGTGCTTGTTGAAGATCTTTACGGCGACTTCTTCGCCTTCATAA
GCAGCACGGTATACGGAGCCGAAAAGAGCCGTCGCCGAGCAGGAATTCTGGAG
