>Addgene plasmid #40394 | pBACgus_Sumostar/LRRK2 1867-2161_C2024S/C2025S | addgene partial sequence | sequence record 53049 | DSP2466For 5'-GAATTTCGTCGACAGATC-3'
AATAAATAAGTATTTTACTGTTTTCGTAACAGTTTTGTAATAAAAAAACCTATAAATATAGGATCTATGG
GTCATCACCATCATCATCACGGGTCCCTGCAGGACTCAGAAGTCAATCAAGAAGCTAAGCCAGAGGTCAA
GCCAGAAGTCAAGCCTGAGACTCACATCAATTTAAAGGTGTCCGATGGATCTTCAGAGATCTTCTTCAAG
ATCAAAAAGACCACTCCTTTAAGAAGGCTGATGGAAGCGTTCGCTAAAAGACAGGGTAAGGAAATGGACT
CCTTAACGTTCTTGTACGACGGTATTGAAATTCAAGCTGATCAGACCCCTGAAGATTTGGACATGGAGGA
TAACGATATTATTGAGGCTCACAGAGAACAGATTGGAGGATCCATGCACCACCATCACCACCATCACCAC
GAGAACCTTTATTTCCAAGGAAACATCATGCTCAACAACGATGAGCTCGAATTTGAACAAGCTCCAGAAT
TCCTGCTCGGCGACGGCTCTTTCGGCTCCGTATACCGTGCTGCTTATGAAGGCGAAGAAGTCGCCGTAAA
GATCTTCAACAAGCACACCTCGCTCCGTCTGCTCCGTCAGGAACTGGTCGTTCTGTGTCATCTGCACCAT
CCGAGCCTCATCTCCCTGCTGGCCGCTGGCATCCGTCCTCGTATGCTGGTGATGGAGCTGGCATCCAAGG
GCTCTCTCGACCGCCTGCTGCAGCAGGACAAGGCTTCTCTGACCCGTACTCTGCAGCATCGTATCGCTCT
GCATGTAGCTGACGGCCTGCGTTATCTTCATTCTGCAATGATCATTTATCGCGACCTGAAACCTCATAAT
GTACTGCTGTTTACTCTGTACCCGAACGCTGCCATCATC
